Addgene plasmid #142836: TFORF1726
Purpose: Lentiviral vector for overexpressing transcription factor ORFs with unique 24-bp barcodes. Barcodes facilitate identification of transcription factors in pooled screens.
Depositing lab: Feng Zhang. Depositing organization: Broad Institute. Publication: A transcription factor atlas of directed differentiation. Joung J, Ma S, Tay T, Geiger-Schuller KR, Kirchgatterer PC, Verdine VK, Guo B, Arias-Garcia MA, Allen WE, Singh A, Kuksenko O, Abudayyeh OO, Gootenberg JS, Fu Z, Macrae RK, Buenrostro JD, Regev A, Zhang F. Cell. 2023 Jan 5;186(1):209-229.e26. doi: 10.1016/j.cell.2022.11.026. PubMed 36608654.
Backbone
  Vector backbone: pLX_TRC317
  Backbone manufacturer: Broad Institute Genetic Perturbation Platform
  Backbone size w/o insert (bp): 8264
  Vector type: Mammalian Expression, Lentiviral
  Selectable markers: Puromycin
Growth in bacteria
  Bacterial resistance: Ampicillin, 100 μg/mL
  Growth temperature: 37°C
  Growth strain: NEB Stable
  Copy number: High Copy
Gene/Insert
  Gene/Insert name: ZNF692
  Species: H. sapiens (human)
  Insert size (bp): 1676
  Entrez Gene: ZNF692 (a.k.a. AREBP, Zfp692)
  Promoter: EF1a
  Cloning method: Unknown
  Sequencing primers: 5′ GGGTGGAGACTGAAGTTAGGCCAG; 3′ CACATAGCGTAAAAGGAGCAACATAG
Terms and licenses: Academic/Nonprofit Terms; Industry Terms: Not Available to Industry
Depositor comments: NM_001136036,ENST00000451251 . The transcription factor ORF portion of this plasmid was synthesized by Genewiz. Please test multiple small colonies in case of plasmid recombination. To make this collection available in a timely manner, a portion of this collection was not fully sequenced by Addgene. If an Addgene verified full plasmid sequence is not available, please contact us prior to placing an order to request the full sequence.
How to cite: TFORF1726 was a gift from Feng Zhang (Addgene plasmid # 142836 ; http://n2t.net/addgene:142836 ; RRID:Addgene_142836)
