[The description below was written by a language model from this plasmid's Addgene catalogue record and pLannotate feature annotations shown in this document.]
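Description:
TFORF1726 is a third-generation-style, self-inactivating lentiviral expression plasmid built on the pLX_TRC317 backbone, carrying the human zinc finger transcription factor ZNF692 (also known as AREBP) as part of a barcoded transcription factor ORF collection. It is propagated in E. coli through a high-copy ColE1/pUC-type origin with ampicillin selection via β-lactamase. The backbone also retains an f1 origin and remnants of a lac/lacZα cloning region flanked by T7 and T3 promoters. The depositor notes a risk of recombination, which is typical of LTR-containing plasmids.

The viral genome is transcribed in packaging cells from an RSV promoter fused to a truncated HIV-1 5' LTR, followed by the Ψ packaging signal with a partial gag sequence, the Rev response element for Rev-dependent nuclear export, and a cPPT/CTS element that aids nuclear import of the proviral DNA. The ΔU3 3' LTR inactivates LTR-driven transcription after integration, so expression depends on internal promoters. An SV40 early promoter drives the puromycin N-acetyltransferase gene for selecting transduced mammalian cells, and a separate EF-1α promoter drives the ZNF692 ORF. A WPRE downstream of the ORF enhances transcript stability and expression.

According to the record, each ORF in the collection is paired with a unique 24-bp barcode. The feature table does not annotate it, although the insert size exceeds the annotated coding sequence, and a short U6-promoter-like fragment sits just after the ORF. The barcode allows the overexpressed factor to be identified by sequencing in pooled screens, such as those assessing transcription factor-driven cell differentiation.
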