Features (pLannotate 1.2.2; 31 found; start..end, strand, type, name):
      5..231     +  promoter       RSV promoter: Rous sarcoma virus enhancer/promoter
    232..412     +  LTR            5' LTR (truncated): truncated 5' long terminal repeat (LTR) from HIV-1
    459..584     +  misc_feature   HIV-1 Ψ: packaging signal of human immunodeficiency virus type 1
    568..931     +  CDS            HIV-1 gag (fragment): gag protein from human immunodeficiency virus 1; gag
   1077..1310    +  misc_feature   RRE: The Rev response element (RRE) of HIV-1 allows for Rev-dependent mRNA export from the nucleus to the cytoplasm.
   1687..1713    +  CDS            Rev (fragment): human immunodeficiency virus 1 (HIV-1) Rev protein; rev; enhances nuclear export of unspliced and incompletely spliced viral mRNAs
   1720..1743    +  promoter       SV40 promoter (fragment): SV40 early promoter
   1744..1815    +  promoter       SV40 promoter (fragment): SV40 enhancer and early promoter
   1839..1974    +  rep_origin     SV40 ori: SV40 origin of replication
   2020..2616    +  CDS            PuroR (fragment): puromycin N-acetyltransferase; pac from Streptomyces; confers resistance to puromycin
   2665..2782    +  misc_feature   cPPT/CTS: central polypurine tract and central termination sequence of HIV-1
   2847..2913    +  CDS            small t antigen (fragment): SV40 (simian virus 40) small t antigen
   2920..4098    +  promoter       EF-1α promoter: strong constitutive promoter for human elongation factor EF-1α
   4130..5686    +  CDS            ZNF692: ZN692_HUMAN - Also known as AREBP From Homo sapiens (Human).
   5702..5755    +  promoter       U6 promoter (fragment): RNA polymerase III promoter for human U6 snRNA
   5797..6385    +  misc_feature   WPRE: woodchuck hepatitis virus posttranscriptional regulatory element
   6436..6455    +  misc_feature   cPPT/CTS (fragment): central polypurine tract and central termination sequence of HIV-1
   6457..6690    +  LTR            3' LTR (ΔU3): self-inactivating 3' long terminal repeat (LTR) from HIV-1
   6768..6889    +  polyA_signal   SV40 poly(A) signal: SV40 polyadenylation signal
   6929..7064    +  rep_origin     SV40 ori: SV40 origin of replication
   7085..7103    -  promoter       T7 promoter: promoter for bacteriophage T7 RNA polymerase
   7111..7266    +  CDS            lacZα (fragment): LacZα fragment of β-galactosidase; lacZ fragment
   7271..7699    +  rep_origin     f1 ori (sequence partly withheld): f1 bacteriophage origin of replication; arrow indicates direction of (+) strand synthesis
   7752..7856    +  promoter       AmpR promoter: bla
   7857..8717    +  CDS            AmpR: β-lactamase; bla; confers resistance to ampicillin, carbenicillin, and related antibiotics
   8888..9476    +  rep_origin     ori: high-copy-number ColE1/pMB1/pBR322/pUC origin of replication
   9659..9751    +  CDS            lacI (fragment): lac repressor; lacI; The lac repressor binds to the lac operator to inhibit transcription in E. coli. This inhibition can be relieved by adding lactose or isopropyl-β-D-thiogalactopyranoside (IPTG).
   9764..9785    +  protein_bind   CAP binding site: CAP binding activates transcription in the presence of cAMP. E. coli catabolite activator protein
   9800..9830    +  promoter       lac promoter: promoter for the E. coli lac operon
   9838..9854    +  protein_bind   lac operator: The lac repressor binds to the lac operator to inhibit transcription in E. coli. This inhibition can be relieved by adding lactose or isopropyl-β-D-thiogalactopyranoside (IPTG). lac repressor encoded by lacI
   9899..9917    +  promoter       T3 promoter: promoter for bacteriophage T3 RNA polymerase
>Addgene plasmid #142836 | TFORF1726 | addgene full sequence | sequence record 396031 | Addgene NGS Result
TTAATGTAGTCTTATGCAATACTCTTGTAGTCTTGCAACATGGTAACGATGAGTTAGCAACATGCCTTAC
AAGGAGAGAAAAAGCACCGTGCATGCCGATTGGTGGAAGTAAGGTGGTACGATCGTGCCTTATTAGGAAG
GCAACAGACGGGTCTGACATGGATTGGACGAACCACTGAATTGCCGCATTGCAGAGATATTGTATTTAAG
TGCCTAGCTCGATACATAAACGGGTCTCTCTGGTTAGACCAGATCTGAGCCTGGGAGCTCTCTGGCTAAC
TAGGGAACCCACTGCTTAAGCCTCAATAAAGCTTGCCTTGAGTGCTTCAAGTAGTGTGTGCCCGTCTGTT
GTGTGACTCTGGTAACTAGAGATCCCTCAGACCCTTTTAGTCAGTGTGGAAAATCTCTAGCAGTGGCGCC
CGAACAGGGACTTGAAAGCGAAAGGGAAACCAGAGGAGCTCTCTCGACGCAGGACTCGGCTTGCTGAAGC
GCGCACGGCAAGAGGCGAGGGGCGGCGACTGGTGAGTACGCCAAAAATTTTGACTAGCGGAGGCTAGAAG
GAGAGAGATGGGTGCGAGAGCGTCAGTATTAAGCGGGGGAGAATTAGATCGCGATGGGAAAAAATTCGGT
TAAGGCCAGGGGGAAAGAAAAAATATAAATTAAAACATATAGTATGGGCAAGCAGGGAGCTAGAACGATT
CGCAGTTAATCCTGGCCTGTTAGAAACATCAGAAGGCTGTAGACAAATACTGGGACAGCTACAACCATCC
CTTCAGACAGGATCAGAAGAACTTAGATCATTATATAATACAGTAGCAACCCTCTATTGTGTGCATCAAA
GGATAGAGATAAAAGACACCAAGGAAGCTTTAGACAAGATAGAGGAAGAGCAAAACAAAAGTAAGACCAC
CGCACAGCAAGCGGCCGCTGATCTTCAGACCTGGAGGAGGAGATATGAGGGACAATTGGAGAAGTGAATT
ATATAAATATAAAGTAGTAAAAATTGAACCATTAGGAGTAGCACCCACCAAGGCAAAGAGAAGAGTGGTG
CAGAGAGAAAAAAGAGCAGTGGGAATAGGAGCTTTGTTCCTTGGGTTCTTGGGAGCAGCAGGAAGCACTA
TGGGCGCAGCGTCAATGACGCTGACGGTACAGGCCAGACAATTATTGTCTGGTATAGTGCAGCAGCAGAA
CAATTTGCTGAGGGCTATTGAGGCGCAACAGCATCTGTTGCAACTCACAGTCTGGGGCATCAAGCAGCTC
CAGGCAAGAATCCTGGCTGTGGAAAGATACCTAAAGGATCAACAGCTCCTGGGGATTTGGGGTTGCTCTG
GAAAACTCATTTGCACCACTGCTGTGCCTTGGAATGCTAGTTGGAGTAATAAATCTCTGGAACAGATTTG
GAATCACACGACCTGGATGGAGTGGGACAGAGAAATTAACAATTACACAAGCTTAATACACTCCTTAATT
GAAGAATCGCAAAACCAGCAAGAAAAGAATGAACAAGAATTATTGGAATTAGATAAATGGGCAAGTTTGT
GGAATTGGTTTAACATAACAAATTGGCTGTGGTATATAAAATTATTCATAATGATAGTAGGAGGCTTGGT
AGGTTTAAGAATAGTTTTTGCTGTACTTTCTATAGTGAATAGAGTTAGGCAGGGATATTCACCATTATCG
TTTCAGACCCACCTCCCAACCCCGAGGGGACCCATGCATTGCATCTCAATTAGTCAGCAACCAGGTGTGG
AAAGTCCCCAGGCTCCCCAGCAGGCAGAAGTATGCAAAGCATGCGTCTCAATTAGTCAGCAACCATAGTC
CCGCCCCTAACTCCGCCCATCCCGCCCCTAACTCCGCCCAGTTCCGCCCATTCTCCGCCCCATGGCTGAC
TAATTTTTTTTATTTATGCAGAGGCCGAGGCCGCCTCGGCCTCTGAGCTATTCCAGAAGTAGTGAGGAGG
CTTTTTTGGAGGCCTAGGCTTTTGCAAAAAGCTTTCTAGAGGTACCACCGGAGCTTACCATGACCGAGTA
CAAGCCCACGGTGCGCCTCGCCACCCGCGACGACGTCCCCAGGGCCGTACGCACCCTCGCCGCCGCGTTC
GCCGACTACCCCGCCACGCGCCACACCGTCGATCCGGACCGCCACATCGAGCGGGTCACCGAGCTGCAAG
AACTCTTCCTCACGCGCGTCGGGCTCGACATCGGCAAGGTGTGGGTCGCGGACGACGGCGCCGCCGTGGC
GGTCTGGACCACGCCGGAGAGCGTCGAAGCGGGGGCGGTGTTCGCCGAGATCGGCCCGCGCATGGCCGAG
TTGAGCGGTTCCCGGCTGGCCGCGCAGCAACAGATGGAAGGCCTCCTGGCGCCGCACCGGCCCAAGGAGC
CCGCGTGGTTCCTGGCCACCGTCGGCGTCTCGCCCGACCACCAGGGCAAGGGTCTGGGCAGCGCCGTCGT
GCTCCCCGGAGTGGAGGCGGCCGAGCGCGCCGGGGTGCCCGCCTTCCTGGAGACCTCCGCGCCCCGCAAC
CTCCCCTTCTACGAGCGGCTCGGCTTCACCGTCACCGCCGACGTCGAGGTGCCCGAAGGACCGCGCACCT
GGTGCATGACCCGCAAGCCCGGTGCCAGTTAACGAATTCTAGATCTTGAGACAAATGGCAGTATTCATCC
ACAATTTTAAAAGAAAAGGGGGGATTGGGGGGTACAGTGCAGGGGAAAGAATAGTAGACATAATAGCAAC
AGACATACAAACTAAAGAATTACAAAAACAAATTACAAAAATTCAAAATTTTCGGGTTTATTACAGGGAC
AGCAGAGATCCACTTTGGCGCCGGCTCGAGGCCTGCAGGTGCAAAGATGGATAAAGTTTTAAACAGAGAG
GAATCTTTGCAGCTAATGGACCTTCTAGGTCTTGAAAGGAGTGGGAATTGGCTCCGGTGCCCGTCAGTGG
GCAGAGCGCACATCGCCCACAGTCCCCGAGAAGTTGGGGGGAGGGGTCGGCAATTGAACCGGTGCCTAGA
GAAGGTGGCGCGGGGTAAACTGGGAAAGTGATGTCGTGTACTGGCTCCGCCTTTTTCCCGAGGGTGGGGG
AGAACCGTATATAAGTGCAGTAGTCGCCGTGAACGTTCTTTTTCGCAACGGGTTTGCCGCCAGAACACAG
GTAAGTGCCGTGTGTGGTTCCCGCGGGCCTGGCCTCTTTACGGGTTATGGCCCTTGCGTGCCTTGAATTA
CTTCCACCTGGCTGCAGTACGTGATTCTTGATCCCGAGCTTCGGGTTGGAAGTGGGTGGGAGAGTTCGAG
GCCTTGCGCTTAAGGAGCCCCTTCGCCTCGTGCTTGAGTTGAGGCCTGGCCTGGGCGCTGGGGCCGCCGC
GTGCGAATCTGGTGGCACCTTCGCGCCTGTCTCGCTGCTTTCGATAAGTCTCTAGCCATTTAAAATTTTT
GATGACCTGCTGCGACGCTTTTTTTCTGGCAAGATAGTCTTGTAAATGCGGGCCAAGATCTGCACACTGG
TATTTCGGTTTTTGGGGCCGCGGGCGGCGACGGGGCCCGTGCGTCCCAGCGCACATGTTCGGCGAGGCGG
GGCCTGCGAGCGCGGCCACCGAGAATCGGACGGGGGTAGTCTCAAGCTGGCCGGCCTGCTCTGGTGCCTG
GCCTCGCGCCGCCGTGTATCGCCCCGCCCTGGGCGGCAAGGCTGGCCCGGTCGGCACCAGTTGCGTGAGC
GGAAAGATGGCCGCTTCCCGGCCCTGCTGCAGGGAGCTCAAAATGGAGGACGCGGCGCTCGGGAGAGCGG
GCGGGTGAGTCACCCACACAAAGGAAAAGGGCCTTTCCGTCCTCAGCCGTCGCTTCATGTGACTCCACGG
AGTACCGGGCGCCGTCCAGGCACCTCGATTAGTTCTCGAGCTTTTGGAGTACGTCGTCTTTAGGTTGGGG
GGAGGGGTTTTATGCGATGGAGTTTCCCCACACTGAGTGGGTGGAGACTGAAGTTAGGCCAGCTTGGCAC
TTGATGTAATTCTCCTTGGAATTTGCCCTTTTTGAGTTTGGATCTTGGTTCATTCTCAAGCCTCAGACAG
TGGTTCAAAGTTTTTTTCTTCCATTTCAGGTGTCGTGAGGCTAGCACCGCCACCATGCCTCTGGTGCACA
TGGCTTCCTCCCCGGCGGTGGACGTGTCCTGCAGGCGGCGGGAGAAGCGGCGGCAGCTGGACGCGCGCCG
CAGCAAGTGCCGCATCCGCCTGGGCGGCCACATGGAGCAGTGGTGCCTCCTCAAGGAGCGGCTGGGCTTC
TCCCTGCACTCGCAGCTCGCCAAGTTCCTGTTGGACCGGTACACTTCTTCAGGCTGTGTCCTCTGTGCAG
GTCCTGAGCCTTTGCCTCCAAAAGGTCTGCAGTATCTGGTGCTCTTGTCTCATGCCCACAGCCGAGAGTG
CAGCCTGGTGCCCGGGCTTCGGGGGCCTGGCGGCCAAGATGGGGGGCTTGTGTGGGAGTGCTCAGCAGGC
CATACCTTCTCCTGGGGACCCTCTTTGAGCCCTACACCTTCAGAGGCACCCAAGCCAGCCTCCCTTCCAC
ATACTACTCGGAGAAGTTGGTGTTCCGAGGCCACGAGTGGGCAGGAGCTTGCAGATTTGGAATCTGAGCA
TGATGAGAGGACTCAAGAGGCCAGGTTGCCCAGGAGGGTGGGACCCCCACCAGAGACCTTCCCACCTCCA
GGAGAGGAAGAGGGTGAGGAAGAAGAGGACAATGATGAGGATGAAGAGGAGATGCTCAGTGATGCCAGCT
TATGGACCTACAGCTCCTCCCCAGATGATAGTGAGCCTGATGCCCCCAGACTACTGCCTTCCCCTGTCAC
CTGCACACCTAAAGAGGGGGAGACACCACCAGCCCCTGCAGCACTCTCCAGTCCTCTTGCTGTGCCGGCC
TTGTCAGCATCCTCATTGAGTTCCAGAGCTCCTCCACCTGCAGAAGTCAGGGTGCAGCCACAGCTCAGCA
GGACCCCTCAAGCGGCCCAGCAGACTGAGGCCCTGGCCAGCACTGGGAGTCAGGCCCAGTCTGCTCCAAC
CCCGGCCTGGGATGAGGACACTGCACAAATTGGCCCCAAGAGAATTAGGAAAGCTGCCAAAAGAGAGCTG
ATGCCTTGTGACTTCCCTGGCTGTGGAAGGATCTTCTCCAACCGGCAGTATTTGAATCACCACAAAAAGT
ACCAGCACATCCACCAGAAGTCTTTCTCCTGCCCAGAGCCAGCCTGTGGGAAGTCTTTCAACTTTAAGAA
ACACCTGAAGGAGCACATGAAGCTGCACAGTGACACCCGGGACTACATCTGTGAGTTCTGCGCCCGGTCT
TTCCGCACTAGCAGCAACCTTGTCATCCACAGACGTATCCACACTGGAGAAAAACCCCTGCAGTGTGAGA
TATGCGGGTTTACCTGCCGCCAGAAGGCTTCCCTGAACTGGCACCAGCGCAAGCATGCAGAGACGGTGGC
TGCCTTGCGCTTCCCCTGTGAATTCTGCGGCAAGCGCTTTGAGAAGCCAGACAGTGTTGCAGCCCACCGT
AGCAAAAGTCACCCAGCCCTGCTTCTAGCCCCTCAAGAGTCACCCAGTGGTCCCCTAGAGCCCTGTCCCA
GCATCTCTGCCCCTGGGCCTCTGGGATCCAGCGAGGGGTCCAGGCCCTCTGCATCTCCTCAGGCTCCAAC
CCTGCTTCCTCAGCAATAGTAATGAACTAGTCCGTAACTTGAAAGTATTTCGATTTCTTGGCTTTATATA
TCTTGTGGAAAGGACGATCGGCTGCAACTAGATGCATTACAACGCGTTAAGTCGACAATCAACCTCTGGA
TTACAAAATTTGTGAAAGATTGACTGGTATTCTTAACTATGTTGCTCCTTTTACGCTATGTGGATACGCT
GCTTTAATGCCTTTGTATCATGCTATTGCTTCCCGTATGGCTTTCATTTTCTCCTCCTTGTATAAATCCT
GGTTGCTGTCTCTTTATGAGGAGTTGTGGCCCGTTGTCAGGCAACGTGGCGTGGTGTGCACTGTGTTTGC
TGACGCAACCCCCACTGGTTGGGGCATTGCCACCACCTGTCAGCTCCTTTCCGGGACTTTCGCTTTCCCC
CTCCCTATTGCCACGGCGGAACTCATCGCCGCCTGCCTTGCCCGCTGCTGGACAGGGGCTCGGCTGTTGG
GCACTGACAATTCCGTGGTGTTGTCGGGGAAATCATCGTCCTTTCCTTGGCTGCTCGCCTGTGTTGCCAC
CTGGATTCTGCGCGGGACGTCCTTCTGCTACGTCCCTTCGGCCCTCAATCCAGCGGACCTTCCTTCCCGC
GGCCTGCTGCCGGCTCTGCGGCCTCTTCCGCGTCTTCGCCTTCGCCCTCAGACGAGTCGGATCTCCCTTT
GGGCCGCCTCCCCGCGTCGACTTTAAGACCAATGACTTACAAGGCAGCTGTAGATCTTAGCCACTTTTTA
AAAGAAAAGGGGGGACTGGAAGGGCTAATTCACTCCCAACGAAGACAAGATCTGCTTTTTGCTTGTACTG
GGTCTCTCTGGTTAGACCAGATCTGAGCCTGGGAGCTCTCTGGCTAACTAGGGAACCCACTGCTTAAGCC
TCAATAAAGCTTGCCTTGAGTGCTTCAAGTAGTGTGTGCCCGTCTGTTGTGTGACTCTGGTAACTAGAGA
TCCCTCAGACCCTTTTAGTCAGTGTGGAAAATCTCTAGCAGTACGTATAGTAGTTCATGTCATCTTATTA
TTCAGTATTTATAACTTGCAAAGAAATGAATATCAGAGAGTGAGAGGAACTTGTTTATTGCAGCTTATAA
TGGTTACAAATAAAGCAATAGCATCACAAATTTCACAAATAAAGCATTTTTTTCACTGCATTCTAGTTGT
GGTTTGTCCAAACTCATCAATGTATCTTATCATGTCTGGCTCTAGCTATCCCGCCCCTAACTCCGCCCAT
CCCGCCCCTAACTCCGCCCAGTTCCGCCCATTCTCCGCCCCATGGCTGACTAATTTTTTTTATTTATGCA
GAGGCCGAGGCCGCCTCGGCCTCTGAGCTATTCCAGAAGTAGTGAGGAGGCTTTTTTGGAGGCCTAGGGA
CGTACCCAATTCGCCCTATAGTGAGTCGTATTACGCGCGCTCACTGGCCGTCGTTTTACAACGTCGTGAC
TGGGAAAACCCTGGCGTTACCCAACTTAATCGCCTTGCAGCACATCCCCCTTTCGCCAGCTGGCGTAATA
GCGAAGAGGCCCGCACCGATCGCCCTTCCCAACAGTTGCGCAGCCTGAATGGCGAATGGG
[124 nt withheld, positions 7271-7394]
C
[91 nt withheld, positions 7396-7486]
A
[49 nt withheld, positions 7488-7536]
CCTTTGACGTTGGAGTCCACGTTCTTT
[37 nt withheld, positions 7564-7600]
ACCCTATCTCGGTCTATTCTTTTGATTTATAAGGGATTTTGCCGATTTCGGCCTATTGGTTAAAAAATGA
GCTGATTTAACAAAAATTTAACGCGAATTTTAACAAAATATTAACGCTTACAATTTAGGTGGCACTTTTC
GGGGAAATGTGCGCGGAACCCCTATTTGTTTATTTTTCTAAATACATTCAAATATGTATCCGCTCATGAG
ACAATAACCCTGATAAATGCTTCAATAATATTGAAAAAGGAAGAGTATGAGTATTCAACATTTCCGTGTC
GCCCTTATTCCCTTTTTTGCGGCATTTTGCCTTCCTGTTTTTGCTCACCCAGAAACGCTGGTGAAAGTAA
AAGATGCTGAAGATCAGTTGGGTGCACGAGTGGGTTACATCGAACTGGATCTCAACAGCGGTAAGATCCT
TGAGAGTTTTCGCCCCGAAGAACGTTTTCCAATGATGAGCACTTTTAAAGTTCTGCTATGTGGCGCGGTA
TTATCCCGTATTGACGCCGGGCAAGAGCAACTCGGTCGCCGCATACACTATTCTCAGAATGACTTGGTTG
AGTACTCACCAGTCACAGAAAAGCATCTTACGGATGGCATGACAGTAAGAGAATTATGCAGTGCTGCCAT
AACCATGAGTGATAACACTGCGGCCAACTTACTTCTGACAACGATCGGAGGACCGAAGGAGCTAACCGCT
TTTTTGCACAACATGGGGGATCATGTAACTCGCCTTGATCGTTGGGAACCGGAGCTGAATGAAGCCATAC
CAAACGACGAGCGTGACACCACGATGCCTGTAGCAATGGCAACAACGTTGCGCAAACTATTAACTGGCGA
ACTACTTACTCTAGCTTCCCGGCAACAATTAATAGACTGGATGGAGGCGGATAAAGTTGCAGGACCACTT
CTGCGCTCGGCCCTTCCGGCTGGCTGGTTTATTGCTGATAAATCTGGAGCCGGTGAGCGTGGGTCTCGCG
GTATCATTGCAGCACTGGGGCCAGATGGTAAGCCCTCCCGTATCGTAGTTATCTACACGACGGGGAGTCA
GGCAACTATGGATGAACGAAATAGACAGATCGCTGAGATAGGTGCCTCACTGATTAAGCATTGGTAACTG
TCAGACCAAGTTTACTCATATATACTTTAGATTGATTTAAAACTTCATTTTTAATTTAAAAGGATCTAGG
TGAAGATCCTTTTTGATAATCTCATGACCAAAATCCCTTAACGTGAGTTTTCGTTCCACTGAGCGTCAGA
CCCCGTAGAAAAGATCAAAGGATCTTCTTGAGATCCTTTTTTTCTGCGCGTAATCTGCTGCTTGCAAACA
AAAAAACCACCGCTACCAGCGGTGGTTTGTTTGCCGGATCAAGAGCTACCAACTCTTTTTCCGAAGGTAA
CTGGCTTCAGCAGAGCGCAGATACCAAATACTGTTCTTCTAGTGTAGCCGTAGTTAGGCCACCACTTCAA
GAACTCTGTAGCACCGCCTACATACCTCGCTCTGCTAATCCTGTTACCAGTGGCTGCTGCCAGTGGCGAT
AAGTCGTGTCTTACCGGGTTGGACTCAAGACGATAGTTACCGGATAAGGCGCAGCGGTCGGGCTGAACGG
GGGGTTCGTGCACACAGCCCAGCTTGGAGCGAACGACCTACACCGAACTGAGATACCTACAGCGTGAGCT
ATGAGAAAGCGCCACGCTTCCCGAAGGGAGAAAGGCGGACAGGTATCCGGTAAGCGGCAGGGTCGGAACA
GGAGAGCGCACGAGGGAGCTTCCAGGGGGAAACGCCTGGTATCTTTATAGTCCTGTCGGGTTTCGCCACC
TCTGACTTGAGCGTCGATTTTTGTGATGCTCGTCAGGGGGGCGGAGCCTATGGAAAAACGCCAGCAACGC
GGCCTTTTTACGGTTCCTGGCCTTTTGCTGGCCTTTTGCTCACATGTTCTTTCCTGCGTTATCCCCTGAT
TCTGTGGATAACCGTATTACCGCCTTTGAGTGAGCTGATACCGCTCGCCGCAGCCGAACGACCGAGCGCA
GCGAGTCAGTGAGCGAGGAAGCGGAAGAGCGCCCAATACGCAAACCGCCTCTCCCCGCGCGTTGGCCGAT
TCATTAATGCAGCTGGCACGACAGGTTTCCCGACTGGAAAGCGGGCAGTGAGCGCAACGCAATTAATGTG
AGTTAGCTCACTCATTAGGCACCCCAGGCTTTACACTTTATGCTTCCGGCTCGTATGTTGTGTGGAATTG
TGAGCGGATAACAATTTCACACAGGAAACAGCTATGACCATGATTACGCCAAGCGCGCAATTAACCCTCA
CTAAAGGGAACAAAAGCTGGAGCTGCAAGC
