>Addgene plasmid #142836 | TFORF1726 | depositor partial sequence | sequence record 280646 | Insert
ACCGCCACCATGCCTCTGGTGCACATGGCTTCCTCCCCGGCGGTGGACGTGTCCTGCAGGCGGCGGGAGA
AGCGGCGGCAGCTGGACGCGCGCCGCAGCAAGTGCCGCATCCGCCTGGGCGGCCACATGGAGCAGTGGTG
CCTCCTCAAGGAGCGGCTGGGCTTCTCCCTGCACTCGCAGCTCGCCAAGTTCCTGTTGGACCGGTACACT
TCTTCAGGCTGTGTCCTCTGTGCAGGTCCTGAGCCTTTGCCTCCAAAAGGTCTGCAGTATCTGGTGCTCT
TGTCTCATGCCCACAGCCGAGAGTGCAGCCTGGTGCCCGGGCTTCGGGGGCCTGGCGGCCAAGATGGGGG
GCTTGTGTGGGAGTGCTCAGCAGGCCATACCTTCTCCTGGGGACCCTCTTTGAGCCCTACACCTTCAGAG
GCACCCAAGCCAGCCTCCCTTCCACATACTACTCGGAGAAGTTGGTGTTCCGAGGCCACGAGTGGGCAGG
AGCTTGCAGATTTGGAATCTGAGCATGATGAGAGGACTCAAGAGGCCAGGTTGCCCAGGAGGGTGGGACC
CCCACCAGAGACCTTCCCACCTCCAGGAGAGGAAGAGGGTGAGGAAGAAGAGGACAATGATGAGGATGAA
GAGGAGATGCTCAGTGATGCCAGCTTATGGACCTACAGCTCCTCCCCAGATGATAGTGAGCCTGATGCCC
CCAGACTACTGCCTTCCCCTGTCACCTGCACACCTAAAGAGGGGGAGACACCACCAGCCCCTGCAGCACT
CTCCAGTCCTCTTGCTGTGCCGGCCTTGTCAGCATCCTCATTGAGTTCCAGAGCTCCTCCACCTGCAGAA
GTCAGGGTGCAGCCACAGCTCAGCAGGACCCCTCAAGCGGCCCAGCAGACTGAGGCCCTGGCCAGCACTG
GGAGTCAGGCCCAGTCTGCTCCAACCCCGGCCTGGGATGAGGACACTGCACAAATTGGCCCCAAGAGAAT
TAGGAAAGCTGCCAAAAGAGAGCTGATGCCTTGTGACTTCCCTGGCTGTGGAAGGATCTTCTCCAACCGG
CAGTATTTGAATCACCACAAAAAGTACCAGCACATCCACCAGAAGTCTTTCTCCTGCCCAGAGCCAGCCT
GTGGGAAGTCTTTCAACTTTAAGAAACACCTGAAGGAGCACATGAAGCTGCACAGTGACACCCGGGACTA
CATCTGTGAGTTCTGCGCCCGGTCTTTCCGCACTAGCAGCAACCTTGTCATCCACAGACGTATCCACACT
GGAGAAAAACCCCTGCAGTGTGAGATATGCGGGTTTACCTGCCGCCAGAAGGCTTCCCTGAACTGGCACC
AGCGCAAGCATGCAGAGACGGTGGCTGCCTTGCGCTTCCCCTGTGAATTCTGCGGCAAGCGCTTTGAGAA
GCCAGACAGTGTTGCAGCCCACCGTAGCAAAAGTCACCCAGCCCTGCTTCTAGCCCCTCAAGAGTCACCC
AGTGGTCCCCTAGAGCCCTGTCCCAGCATCTCTGCCCCTGGGCCTCTGGGATCCAGCGAGGGGTCCAGGC
CCTCTGCATCTCCTCAGGCTCCAACCCTGCTTCCTCAGCAATAGTAATGAACTAGTCCGTAACTTGAAAG
TATTTCGATTTCTTGGCTTTATATATCTTGTGGAAAGGACGATCGGCTGCAACTAGATGCATTACA
