>Addgene plasmid #142836 | TFORF1726 | depositor partial sequence | sequence record 280647 | Barcode
TCGGCTGCAACTAGATGCATTACA
